>Addgene plasmid #60252 | pENTR D-TOPO-C2_13 | depositor full sequence | sequence record 96515 | Full Sequence
CTTTCCTGCGTTATCCCCTGATTCTGTGGATAACCGTATTACCGCCTTTGAGTGAGCTGATACCGCTCGC
CGCAGCCGAACGACCGAGCGCAGCGAGTCAGTGAGCGAGGAAGCGGAAGAGCGCCCAATACGCAAACCGC
CTCTCCCCGCGCGTTGGCCGATTCATTAATGCAGCTGGCACGACAGGTTTCCCGACTGGAAAGCGGGCAG
TGAGCGCAACGCAATTAATACGCGTACCGCTAGCCAGGAAGAGTTTGTAGAAACGCAAAAAGGCCATCCG
TCAGGATGGCCTTCTGCTTAGTTTGATGCCTGGCAGTTTATGGCGGGCGTCCTGCCCGCCACCCTCCGGG
CCGTTGCTTCACAACGTTCAAATCCGCTCCCGGCGGATTTGTCCTACTCAGGAGAGCGTTCACCGACAAA
CAACAGATAAAACGAAAGGCCCAGTCTTCCGACTGAGCCTTTCGTTTTATTTGATGCCTGGCAGTTCCCT
ACTCTCGCGTTAACGCTAGCATGGATGTTTTCCCAGTCACGACGTTGTAAAACGACGGCCAGTCTTAAGC
TCGGGCCCCAAATAATGATTTTATTTTGACTGATAGTGACCTGTTCGTTGCAACAAATTGATGAGCAATG
CTTTTTTATAATGCCAACTTTGTACAAAAAAGCAGGCTCCGCGGCCGCCCCCTTCACCCGAAGGAGTCTG
TTGTCACCACAGCTGGGCCAGAGGGGAGCTTACCATGCTCCCCCAGACGCAGCCGTCCACCTGCTCCCAC
GAAACAGTCATGGGCAGCGCCCATTCTCATATAACGTTCTAACAGGACGGAGGGCTGAAGGAAGGGCGGC
CGGCAAGCCTGGCTTCATGGGTTGTCTCTCAGAAGAAAATAAACTCGTGATTGGTGCGGCCAGCGATTTT
AATAATAATGACAGCTAAGATTGATCGTTTCGTTAAGTGTTTTATACACATCCTCTCATTCAGTCCTCGG
AACACACCAAGGAGAATCATAGCCCTTTGGATGAGGAAACTTAAAGTCTTAGTTCTCAAAGAAGGTTAGT
GATTCGCCCAAGGTCATAGAGCTTTAATTGGCTGAGCTGAGAGTTCAACATGGGCCTGATTTGAGAGCCT
GTGTTTTTAACCGCCAGAGTATAAAATATAAAATGTAAAACTACTCAATTGCCTTGATTTTAGGGGCAAG
GGTGGGCGCGCCGACCCAGCTTTCTTGTACAAAGTTGGCATTATAAGAAAGCATTGCTTATCAATTTGTT
GCAACGAACAGGTCACTATCAGTCAAAATAAAATCATTATTTGCCATCCAGCTGATATCCCCTATAGTGA
GTCGTATTACATGGTCATAGCTGTTTCCTGGCAGCTCTGGCCCGTGTCTCAAAATCTCTGATGTTACATT
GCACAAGATAAAAATATATCATCATGAACAATAAAACTGTCTGCTTACATAAACAGTAATACAAGGGGTG
TTATGAGCCATATTCAACGGGAAACGTCGAGGCCGCGATTAAATTCCAACATGGATGCTGATTTATATGG
GTATAAATGGGCTCGCGATAATGTCGGGCAATCAGGTGCGACAATCTATCGCTTGTATGGGAAGCCCGAT
GCGCCAGAGTTGTTTCTGAAACATGGCAAAGGTAGCGTTGCCAATGATGTTACAGATGAGATGGTCAGAC
TAAACTGGCTGACGGAATTTATGCCTCTTCCGACCATCAAGCATTTTATCCGTACTCCTGATGATGCATG
GTTACTCACCACTGCGATCCCCGGAAAAACAGCATTCCAGGTATTAGAAGAATATCCTGATTCAGGTGAA
AATATTGTTGATGCGCTGGCAGTGTTCCTGCGCCGGTTGCATTCGATTCCTGTTTGTAATTGTCCTTTTA
ACAGCGATCGCGTATTTCGTCTCGCTCAGGCGCAATCACGAATGAATAACGGTTTGGTTGATGCGAGTGA
TTTTGATGACGAGCGTAATGGCTGGCCTGTTGAACAAGTCTGGAAAGAAATGCATAAACTTTTGCCATTC
TCACCGGATTCAGTCGTCACTCATGGTGATTTCTCACTTGATAACCTTATTTTTGACGAGGGGAAATTAA
TAGGTTGTATTGATGTTGGACGAGTCGGAATCGCAGACCGATACCAGGATCTTGCCATCCTATGGAACTG
CCTCGGTGAGTTTTCTCCTTCATTACAGAAACGGCTTTTTCAAAAATATGGTATTGATAATCCTGATATG
AATAAATTGCAGTTTCATTTGATGCTCGATGAGTTTTTCTAATCAGAATTGGTTAATTGGTTGTAACACT
GGCAGAGCATTACGCTGACTTGACGGGACGGCGCAAGCTCATGACCAAAATCCCTTAACGTGAGTTACGC
GTCGTTCCACTGAGCGTCAGACCCCGTAGAAAAGATCAAAGGATCTTCTTGAGATCCTTTTTTTCTGCGC
GTAATCTGCTGCTTGCAAACAAAAAAACCACCGCTACCAGCGGTGGTTTGTTTGCCGGATCAAGAGCTAC
CAACTCTTTTTCCGAAGGTAACTGGCTTCAGCAGAGCGCAGATACCAAATACTGTCCTTCTAGTGTAGCC
GTAGTTAGGCCACCACTTCAAGAACTCTGTAGCACCGCCTACATACCTCGCTCTGCTAATCCTGTTACCA
GTGGCTGCTGCCAGTGGCGATAAGTCGTGTCTTACCGGGTTGGACTCAAGACGATAGTTACCGGATAAGG
CGCAGCGGTCGGGCTGAACGGGGGGTTCGTGCACACAGCCCAGCTTGGAGCGAACGACCTACACCGAACT
GAGATACCTACAGCGTGAGCATTGAGAAAGCGCCACGCTTCCCGAAGGGAGAAAGGCGGACAGGTATCCG
GTAAGCGGCAGGGTCGGAACAGGAGAGCGCACGAGGGAGCTTCCAGGGGGAAACGCCTGGTATCTTTATA
GTCCTGTCGGGTTTCGCCACCTCTGACTTGAGCGTCGATTTTTGTGATGCTCGTCAGGGGGGCGGAGCCT
ATGGAAAAACGCCAGCAACGCGGCCTTTTTACGGTTCCTGGCCTTTTGCTGGCCTTTTGCTCACATGTT
Features (pLannotate 1.2.2; 9 found; start..end, strand, type, name):
    121..213     +  CDS            lacI (fragment): lac repressor; lacI; The lac repressor binds to the lac operator to inhibit transcription in E. coli. This inhibition can be relieved by adding lactose or isopropyl-β-D-thiogalactopyranoside (IPTG).
    268..295     -  terminator     rrnB T2 terminator: transcription terminator T2 from the E. coli rrnB gene
    427..470     +  terminator     rrnB T1 terminator: Escherichia coli rrnB; transcription terminator T1 from the E. coli rrnB gene
    517..553     -  CDS            lacZα (fragment): LacZα fragment of β-galactosidase; lacZ fragment
    569..668     +  protein_bind   attL1: mutant version of attL; recombination site for the Gateway® LR reaction LR Clonase™
   1204..1303    -  protein_bind   attL2: mutant version of attL; recombination site for the Gateway® LR reaction LR Clonase™
   1321..1339    -  promoter       T7 promoter: promoter for bacteriophage T7 RNA polymerase
   1473..2282    +  CDS            KanR: aminoglycoside phosphotransferase; aph(3')-Ia; confers resistance to kanamycin in bacteria or G418 (Geneticin®) in eukaryotes
   2429..3017    +  rep_origin     ori: high-copy-number ColE1/pMB1/pBR322/pUC origin of replication
