[The description below was written by a language model from this plasmid's Addgene catalogue record and pLannotate feature annotations shown in this document.]
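Description:
pENTR D-TOPO-C2_13 is a Gateway entry clone built on the commercial pENTR/D-TOPO backbone (2,580 bp without insert; the full deposited sequence is 3,079 nt). It is a bacterial shuttle plasmid only. It replicates in E. coli from a high-copy ColE1/pUC-type origin and is selected with kanamycin through the aph(3')-Ia (KanR) gene. The rrnB T1 and T2 transcription terminators lie upstream of the cloning region, where they help insulate the insert from read-through transcription originating in the vector. A T7 promoter sits just outside attL2. The short lacI and lacZα fragments picked up by the annotation appear to be small backbone remnants, not functional genes.

The payload is a human genomic segment of about 500 bp from chromosome 11, near SPATA19. The depositor classifies it as an inactive enhancer in pancreatic islets. It was amplified by PCR and inserted by directional TOPO cloning between the attL1 and attL2 sites, and M13 forward and reverse primer sites are available for sequence verification. The insert itself carries no annotated features, and the plasmid contains no promoter–reporter unit, so it has no readout of its own. Instead, the attL sites allow an LR Clonase reaction to transfer the fragment into an attR-containing destination vector. The record names pGL4.23-Gateway as an example of such a destination vector. The plasmid comes from a study of pancreatic islet enhancer clusters and type 2 diabetes risk variants. An element annotated as inactive would plausibly serve as a negative comparison for active islet enhancers, but the record does not state this role explicitly.
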