Addgene plasmid #60252: pENTR D-TOPO-C2_13
Purpose: This plasmid contains a human pancreatic islet inactive enhancer, which can be shuttled into a Gateway destination vector, such as pGL4.23-Gateway.
Depositing lab: Jorge Ferrer. Depositing organization: Imperial College London. Publication: Pancreatic islet enhancer clusters enriched in type 2 diabetes risk-associated variants. Pasquali L, Gaulton KJ, Rodriguez-Segui SA, Mularoni L, Miguel-Escalada I, Akerman I, Tena JJ, Moran I, Gomez-Marin C, van de Bunt M, Ponsa-Cobas J, Castro N, Nammo T, Cebola I, Garcia-Hurtado J, Maestro MA, Pattou F, Piemonti L, Berney T, Gloyn AL, Ravassard P, Gomez-Skarmeta JL, Muller F, McCarthy MI, Ferrer J. Nat Genet. 2014 Feb;46(2):136-43. doi: 10.1038/ng.2870. Epub 2014 Jan 12. PubMed 24413736.
Backbone
  Vector backbone: pENTR/D-TOPO
  Backbone manufacturer: Invitrogen
  Backbone size w/o insert (bp): 2580
  Vector type: Entry Vector
Growth in bacteria
  Bacterial resistance: Kanamycin, 50 μg/mL
  Growth temperature: 37°C
  Growth strain: DH5alpha
  Copy number: Unknown
Gene/Insert
  Gene/Insert name: SPATA19 inactive enhancer (alt name: SPATA19)
  Species: H. sapiens (human)
  Entrez Gene: SPATA19 (a.k.a. CT132, SPAS1, spergen1)
  Cloning method: TOPO Cloning
  Sequencing primers: 5′ M13 Fw; 3′ M13 Rev
Terms and licenses: Academic/Nonprofit Terms; Industry Terms: Not Available to Industry
Depositor comments: chromosome : chr11; start: 133163067 end: 133163569 (genomic position corresponds to the version of the human genome hg18) Fw primer used for cloning: CACCCGAAGGAGTCTGTTGTCAC Rv primer used for cloning: GCCCCTAAAATCAAGGCAATTGAG
How to cite: pENTR D-TOPO-C2_13 was a gift from Jorge Ferrer (Addgene plasmid # 60252 ; http://n2t.net/addgene:60252 ; RRID:Addgene_60252)
